Addgene plasmid #49873: pAW8ENdeI-cHAIAA7-spo5DSR
Purpose: (Empty Backbone) for Cre-lox cassette exchange of C-terminal HA-auxin-inducible degron tagged gene sequences together with the S. pombe spo5 gene DSR element into the S. pombe urg1 locus
Depositing lab: Tony Carr. Depositing organization: University of Sussex. Publication: Optimisation of the Schizosaccharomyces pombe urg1 Expression System. Watson AT, Daigaku Y, Mohebi S, Etheridge TJ, Chahwan C, Murray JM, Carr AM. PLoS One. 2013 Dec 20;8(12):e83800. doi: 10.1371/journal.pone.0083800. PubMed 24376751.
Backbone
  Vector backbone: pUC
  Vector type: Cre/Lox
  Selectable markers: LEU2
  Tag / fusion protein: IAA17 degron tag (C terminal on backbone)
Growth in bacteria
  Bacterial resistance: Ampicillin, 100 μg/mL
  Growth temperature: 37°C
  Growth strain: DH5alpha
  Copy number: High Copy
Gene/Insert
  Cloning method: Restriction Enzyme
Terms and licenses: Academic/Nonprofit Terms; Industry Terms: Not Available to Industry
Depositor comments: This plasmid contains a wild-type loxP site and a mutant loxP site termed loxM3. Addgene's mapping software can not differentiate between the two sites and identifies the loxM3 site as loxP. The locations of the loxP and loxM3 sites are: loxP = 3859-3892 loxM3 = 4921-4954
How to cite: pAW8ENdeI-cHAIAA7-spo5DSR was a gift from Tony Carr (Addgene plasmid # 49873 ; http://n2t.net/addgene:49873 ; RRID:Addgene_49873)
