[The description below was written by a language model from this plasmid's Addgene catalogue record and pLannotate feature annotations shown in this document.]
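Description:
pAW8ENdeI-cHAIAA7-spo5DSR is an empty-backbone Cre-lox shuttle vector for fission yeast, built on a pUC-type plasmid. It is designed to deliver tagged gene sequences into the Schizosaccharomyces pombe urg1 locus by recombinase-mediated cassette exchange. In E. coli it replicates at high copy from the ColE1/pUC origin and is selected with ampicillin through the β-lactamase gene. In S. pombe it is maintained episomally by the ars1 autonomously replicating sequence and selected through the S. cerevisiae LEU2 marker under its own promoter. Short annotated fragments such as lacI, lacZα, rop, bom, NFS1 and hus5 appear to be backbone remnants or partial database matches rather than functional parts.

The exchange cassette lies between a wild-type loxP site and a heterospecific mutant site, loxM3. The annotation software does not mark loxM3 separately, but the depositor places it just downstream of the degron region. Because the two sites are incompatible with each other, recombination with a matching pair at the chromosomal target swaps the cassette in rather than deleting it. Inside the cassette, a short fragment of the urg1 promoter follows loxP. Downstream sits the Arabidopsis IAA17 auxin-inducible degron, which the record describes as a C-terminal HA-degron tag, and the record also lists the spo5 DSR element, which is not annotated in the feature table. The name suggests an NdeI cloning site for inserting an open reading frame in frame with the tag, though the record only states restriction enzyme cloning.

Cre recombinase is encoded on the plasmid itself, outside the lox-flanked region and next to a thiamine-repressible nmt1 promoter fragment, so no separate recombinase source is needed. After exchange, the gene of interest would be under uracil-inducible urg1 control. Its protein product can be depleted by auxin in cells that supply TIR1.
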