Features (pLannotate 1.2.2; 23 found; start..end, strand, type, name):
    103..243     -  CDS            NFS1 (fragment): NFS1_YEAST - Also known as SPL1 From Saccharomyces cerevisiae (strain ATCC 204508 / S288c) (Baker's yeast).
    349..414     -  CDS            hus5 (fragment): UBC9_SCHPO - Also known as ubc9. Experimental evidence at protein level: Swiss-Prot protein existence level 1. Catalyzes the covalent attachment of ubiquitin-like protein SUMO/Smt3 to other proteins. Required for efficient recovery from DNA damage or S-phase arrest and normal mitosis. This may be as part of a checkpoint independent recovery process. From Schizosaccharomyces pombe (strain 972 / ATCC 24843) (Fission yeast).
    575..1354    +  rep_origin     ars1: Schizosaccharomyces pombe autonomously replicating sequence ars1
   1433..1482    -  misc_feature   bom (fragment): basis of mobility region from pBR322
   1584..1619    -  CDS            rop (fragment): Rop protein, which maintains plasmids at low copy number; rop
   1714..1818    +  promoter       AmpR promoter: bla
   1819..2679    +  CDS            AmpR: β-lactamase; bla; confers resistance to ampicillin, carbenicillin, and related antibiotics
   2850..3438    +  rep_origin     ori: high-copy-number ColE1/pMB1/pBR322/pUC origin of replication
   3621..3713    +  CDS            lacI (fragment): lac repressor; lacI; The lac repressor binds to the lac operator to inhibit transcription in E. coli. This inhibition can be relieved by adding lactose or isopropyl-β-D-thiogalactopyranoside (IPTG).
   3726..3747    +  protein_bind   CAP binding site: CAP binding activates transcription in the presence of cAMP. E. coli catabolite activator protein
   3762..3792    +  promoter       lac promoter: promoter for the E. coli lac operon
   3800..3816    +  protein_bind   lac operator: The lac repressor binds to the lac operator to inhibit transcription in E. coli. This inhibition can be relieved by adding lactose or isopropyl-β-D-thiogalactopyranoside (IPTG). lac repressor encoded by lacI
   3859..3892    +  protein_bind   loxP: Cre-mediated recombination occurs in the 8-bp core sequence (GCATACAT). Cre recombinase
   3899..3935    +  promoter       urg1 promoter (fragment): urg1 promoter from Schizosaccharomyces pombe, conferring rapid uracil-induced expression
   4062..4751    +  CDS            auxin-inducible degron: auxin-responsive IAA17 protein; Arabidopsis thaliana AXR3; acts as an auxin-inducible degron (AID) in the presence of TIR1
   4957..5114    +  CDS            lacZα (fragment): LacZα fragment of β-galactosidase; lacZ fragment
   5120..5171    -  misc_feature   bom (fragment): basis of mobility region from pBR322
   5182..5198    +  CDS            calmodulin (fragment): calcium-binding protein
   5746..6738    -  CDS            Cre: site-specific recombinase Cre is a site-specific recombinase from bacteriophage P1. Recombination occurs at loxP sequences.
   6788..6826    -  CDS            Cre (fragment): site-specific recombinase Cre is a site-specific recombinase from bacteriophage P1. Recombination occurs at loxP sequences.
   6829..7434    -  promoter       nmt1 promoter (fragment): wild-type nmt1 promoter from Schizosaccharomyces pombe, conferring strong thiamine-repressible expression
   7452..7841    +  promoter       LEU2 promoter: S. cerevisiae LEU2
   7872..8963    +  CDS            LEU2: LEU3_YEAST - Experimental evidence at protein level: Swiss-Prot protein existence level 1. Catalyzes the oxidation of 3-carboxy-2-hydroxy-4- methylpentanoate (3-isopropylmalate) to 3-carboxy-4-methyl-2- oxopentanoate. The product decarboxylates to 4-methyl-2 oxopentanoate. From Saccharomyces cerevisiae (strain ATCC 204508 / S288c) (Baker's yeast).
>Addgene plasmid #49873 | pAW8ENdeI-cHAIAA7-spo5DSR | depositor full sequence | sequence record 74371 | pAW8ENdeI-cHAIAA7-spo5DSR sequence 9223 bps
CAAAAAGTTAGGTGTAACAGAAAATCATGAAACTATGATTTCTAATTTATATATTGGAGGATTTTCTCTA
AAAAAAAAAATACAACAAATAAAAAACACTCAATGACCTGACCATTTGATGGAGTTTAAGTCAATACCTT
CTTGAACCATTTCCCATAATGGTGAAAGTTCCCTCAAGAATTTTACTCTGTCAGAAACGGCCTTAACGAC
GTAGTCGATCCGGACGATGGCCAACCTTCCAATTCATTAAATCGAGTCCTCCATCAGATGATTTACAAGG
TTTTGCATAGAATCCCTAAGTAAGAGAAGTTGTTAGTGATTTCTTCAAGTTTACTAAAATTTACATACAA
ATGGATGATCTCTTCTCCATTGTTTCCTTTCTTCTTGCAAACGCGTTTTACAAAGAGATGACATGCTATT
TTCTGATTATTTTTTTCTATAGTTTTCTATTTTGTACGTCCTTGGGAGTCCGAAATGTAAAATCGGGGTA
TGGTTAGTAGCGGCAGCGTTCATTATGGTATATAAAAGATAAAAAGTAGGGGCAAGCGAGACAGAATGGG
ATACAAGGGCATCGTCTATAATTATAGCTAAAAATTGTATTTTAATTTGTATTTTTTGTAATTTTATTTC
TCATTGTTTTACTTAAAATGAATGCGAATTAGAGAAAACTTCAACGAAATGTCAAAATAAGCTCAGCAAA
ATATACAATTTTAGGGAAAGCGATCAGCAACTTATTCTCCGGTGTAGATTCTTTTTCTTCATAAATTCCA
ACAATGTAACTGCCAATTGATTTTTCTCTAGATGCTAATAAATTGAAACTAATGAATATAATAACACAGG
TTTTGATAAATTGTAAACTCTTACTCAAAAAAAGAATGTTAAAACTAATTTAACCTTTTTATAAAGGCTC
ATGGCGTTAAAGAGGATAGTAAAAATTCTACAATTTTTTAATTTAATGTCACAATTGTCTTGCGAATATA
ATTCTATTAATTTTCGCTAACTGCTGTTTTAGTACTATTACTTTCAATATGCCTTATATGCAACTTTAAT
TCATGAAGAATGCAATATTTTTGCAATCTTTCTTGTACTGAGCGCTTTTTATCATTTAGTACTCATTATT
TAATTTTTCAGTAAAGGGCAATAAATAAATTTGTAGAAGATGCAATGTAATCTCCTCTATCCTTTTGCTC
ATGTTTATGAGTATACCTAGTCTAGAAAGGCTTGTATTTAAAATATTATTCAATAAAAATTCACAATTTT
TACGACATGTGCTACCATTCACTTAACTTCCTGATTATAAAATTGGTTCGTTTATACTAATTACTTAAGT
ACCTTTAACTAAACAAAATGCCTATATATATATTAATTTACAATGAGTGTCAGATAAGTCACTATGTCCG
AGTGGTTAAGGAGTTAGACTCGCCATCGATGGTATGGTGCACTCTCAGTACAATCTGCTCTGATGCCGCA
TAGTTAAGCCAGCCCCGACACCCGCCAACACCCGCTGACGCGCCCTGACGGGCTTGTCTGCTCCCGGCAT
CCGCTTACAGACAAGCTGTGACCGTCTCCGGGAGCTGCATGTGTCAGAGGTTTTCACCGTCATCACCGAA
ACGCGCGAGACGAAAGGGCCTCGTGATACGCCTATTTTTATAGGTTAATGTCATGATAATAATGGTTTCT
TAGACGTCAGGTGGCACTTTTCGGGGAAATGTGCGCGGAACCCCTATTTGTTTATTTTTCTAAATACATT
CAAATATGTATCCGCTCATGAGACAATAACCCTGATAAATGCTTCAATAATATTGAAAAAGGAAGAGTAT
GAGTATTCAACATTTCCGTGTCGCCCTTATTCCCTTTTTTGCGGCATTTTGCCTTCCTGTTTTTGCTCAC
CCAGAAACGCTGGTGAAAGTAAAAGATGCTGAAGATCAGTTGGGTGCACGAGTGGGTTACATCGAACTGG
ATCTCAACAGCGGTAAGATCCTTGAGAGTTTTCGCCCCGAAGAACGTTTTCCAATGATGAGCACTTTTAA
AGTTCTGCTATGTGGCGCGGTATTATCCCGTATTGACGCCGGGCAAGAGCAACTCGGTCGCCGCATACAC
TATTCTCAGAATGACTTGGTTGAGTACTCACCAGTCACAGAAAAGCATCTTACGGATGGCATGACAGTAA
GAGAATTATGCAGTGCTGCCATAACCATGAGTGATAACACTGCGGCCAACTTACTTCTGACAACGATCGG
AGGACCGAAGGAGCTAACCGCTTTTTTGCACAACATGGGGGATCATGTAACTCGCCTTGATCGTTGGGAA
CCGGAGCTGAATGAAGCCATACCAAACGACGAGCGTGACACCACGATGCCTGTAGCAATGGCAACAACGT
TGCGCAAACTATTAACTGGCGAACTACTTACTCTAGCTTCCCGGCAACAATTAATAGACTGGATGGAGGC
GGATAAAGTTGCAGGACCACTTCTGCGCTCGGCCCTTCCGGCTGGCTGGTTTATTGCTGATAAATCTGGA
GCCGGTGAGCGTGGGTCTCGCGGTATCATTGCAGCACTGGGGCCAGATGGTAAGCCCTCCCGTATCGTAG
TTATCTACACGACGGGGAGTCAGGCCACTATGGATGAACGAAATAGACAGATCGCTGAGATAGGTGCCTC
ACTGATTAAGCATTGGTAACTGTCAGACCAAGTTTACTCATATATACTTTAGATTGATTTAAAACTTCAT
TTTTAATTTAAAAGGATCTAGGTGAAGATCCTTTTTGATAATCTCATGACCAAAATCCCTTAACGTGAGT
TTTCGTTCCACTGAGCGTCAGACCCCGTAGAAAAGATCAAAGGATCTTCTTGAGATCCTTTTTTTCTGCG
CGTAATCTGCTGCTTGCAAACAAAAAAACCACCGCTACCAGCGGTGGTTTGTTTGCCGGATCAAGAGCTA
CCAACTCTTTTTCCGAAGGTAACTGGCTTCAGCAGAGCGCAGATACCAAATACTGTTCTTCTAGTGTAGC
CGTAGTTAGGCCACCACTTCAAGAACTCTGTAGCACCGCCTACATACCTCGCTCTGCTAATCCTGTTACC
AGTGGCTGCTGCCAGTGGCGATAAGTCGTGTCTTACCGGGTTGGACTCAAGACGATAGTTACCGGATAAG
GCGCAGCGGTCGGGCTGAACGGGGGGTTCGTGCACACAGCCCAGCTTGGAGCGAACGACCTACACCGAAC
TGAGATACCTACAGCGTGAGCTATGAGAAAGCGCCACGCTTCCCGAAGGGAGAAAGGCGGACAGGTATCC
GGTAAGCGGCAGGGTCGGAACAGGAGAGCGCACGAGGGAGCTTCCAGGGGGAAACGCCTGGTATCTTTAT
AGTCCTGTCGGGTTTCGCCACCTCTGACTTGAGCGTCGATTTTTGTGATGCTCGTCAGGGGGGCGGAGCC
TATGGAAAAACGCCAGCAACGCGGCCTTTTTACGGTTCCTGGCCTTTTGCTGGCCTTTTGCTCACATGTT
CTTTCCTGCGTTATCCCCTGATTCTGTGGATAACCGTATTACCGCCTTTGAGTGAGCTGATACCGCTCGC
CGCAGCCGAACGACCGAGCGCAGCGAGTCAGTGAGCGAGGAAGCGGAAGAGCGCCCAATACGCAAACCGC
CTCTCCCCGCGCGTTGGCCGATTCATTAATGCAGCTGGCACGACAGGTTTCCCGACTGGAAAGCGGGCAG
TGAGCGCAACGCAATTAATGTGAGTTAGCTCACTCATTAGGCACCCCAGGCTTTACACTTTATGCTTCCG
GCTCGTATGTTGTGTGGAATTGTGAGCGGATAACAATTTCACACAGGAAACAGCTATGACCATGATTACG
CCAAGCTTATAACTTCGTATAGCATACATTATACGAAGTTATTGCTAGCCGTTTTCTTCAATTACTAAAT
TAGAACTAATTCAATCATATGCTGGCATGCGGAGAGCTCGGAGTCGACGAGACTAGTGGTTATCCTTATG
ATGTTCCTGATTATGCTTCTAGTACTGGTTCTACAGGATCAACCGGCTCCACGGGGTCGATGGGTAGATC
TATGATGGGCAGTGTCGAGCTGAATCTGAGGGAGACTGAGCTGTGTCTTGGTCTTCCCGGTGGAGATACA
GTGGCTCCGGTAACCGGAAACAAGAGAGGGTTCTCAGAGACGGTTGATCTGAAGCTAAATCTGAATAATG
AGCCTGCAAACAAGGAAGGATCTACGACTCATGACGTCGTGACTTTTGATTCCAAGGAGAAGAGTGCTTG
TCCTAAAGATCCAGCCAAACCTCCGGCCAAGGCACAAGTTGTGGGATGGCCACCGGTGAGATCATACCGG
AAGAACGTGATGGTTTCCTGCCAAAAATCAAGCGGTGGCCCGGAGGCGGCGGCGTTCGTGAAGGTATCAA
TGGACGGAGCACCGTACTTGAGGAAAATCGATTTGAGGATGTATAAAAGCTACGATGAGCTTTCTAATGC
TTTGTCCAACATGTTCAGCTCTTTTACCATGGGCAAACATGGAGGAGAAGAAGGAATGATAGACTTCATG
AATGAGAGGAAATTGATGGATTTGGTGAATAGCTGGGACTATGTTCCCTCTTATGAAGACAAAGACGGTG
ATTGGATGCTCGTCGGCGACGTTCCTTGGCCAATGTTCGTCGATACATGCAAGCGTTTACGTCTCATGAA
AGGATCGGATGCCATTGGTCTCGCTCCGAGGGCGATGGAGAAGTGCAAGAGCAGAGCTTGACCCGGGACT
ACGCCATATCATGCCCATCCCGCTACTTCTGCTGCTAATTAAATTTAAACATCTTTCCAGCATTTACTTG
AACATCAAACTCTAATATCGAAATCTTTTCAAACACTTATCACATACTCAAACTTAAACCAACATAAAAC
CTGTTAGACAAAGCCCCGGGATAACTTCGTATATGGTATTATATACGAAGTTATGAATTCACTGGCCGTC
GTTTTACAACGTCGTGACTGGGAAAACCCTGGCGTTACCCAACTTAATCGCCTTGCAGCACATCCCCCTT
TCGCCAGCTGGCGTAATAGCGAAGAGGCCCGCACCGATCGCCCTTCCCAACAGTTGCGCAGCCTGAATGG
CGAATGGCGCCTGATGCGGTATTTTCTCCTTACGCATCTGTGCGGTATTTCACACCGCATACCATCGTCC
GGATCAATGAAGTAGATGAGTTTACTACCTGTATATACTTTTTTTTTTGTCAAAGTCACTTTTATGGCAT
TTCCATGTTGAAGGATTAGCCACAGCACTAAATTTTCAGCGTATGATTGCTTTTAAATATTTAATTTTCA
TCGTTTTTTAATTAATATTCAAAACGATTTAATGCCTTCTACATCTGAAGTCAAGCTCATAGACTCGGGT
TGGGTAGCTAAAACTACATCTAACACGAAGGGGTATAGCCTTCTTAAAGTATACTCATGTATAAACGTTT
TGGGTTCATATTTTTGGGCCACGTGGTTTATAAAAATTCTTAACTACACCACTCGGTATCCCGCACCCGT
CTACGTTTCTACGATTTCGAGCTAATATTGAGTAAAGTGATTAGCAAAAAAAATAAAAGTACTCGTTGTC
GGAGATCAAGAATTTTTCTATTATCTCATCTAAACCACTTTCTAAAAGCGAAAAACAAAATCGTAATATG
CAGCTTGAATGGGCTTCCATAGTTTGAAAGAAAAACCCTAGCAGTACTGGCAAGGGAGACATTCCTTTTA
CCTGGCTAATCGCCATCTTCCAGCAGGCGCACCATTGCCCCTGTTTCACTATCCAGGTTACGGATATAGT
TCATGACAATATTTACATTGGTCCAGCCACCAGCTTGCATGATCTCCGGTATTGAAACTCCAGCGCGGGC
CATATCTCGCGCGGCTCCGACACGGGCACTGTGTCCAGACCAGGCCAGGTATCTCTGACCAGAGTCATCC
TTAGCGCCGTAAATCAATCGATGAGTTGCTTCAAAAATCCCTTCCAGGGCGCGAGTTGATAGCTGGCTGG
TGGCAGATGGCGCGGCAACACCATTTTTTCTGACCCGGCAAAACAGGTAGTTATTCGGATCATCAGCTAC
ACCAGAGACGGAAATCCATCGCTCGACCAGTTTAGTTACCCCCAGGCTAAGTGCCTTCTCTACACCTGCG
GTGCTAACCAGCGTTTTCGTTCTGCCAATATGGATTAACATTCTCCCACCGTCAGTACGTGAGATATCTT
TAACCCTGATCCTGGCAATTTCGGCTATACGTAACAGGGTGTTATAAGCAATCCCCAGAAATGCCAGATT
ACGTATATCCTGGCAGCGATCGCTATTTTCCATGAGTGAACGAACCTGGTCGAAATCAGTGCGTTCGAAC
GCTAGAGCCTGTTTTGCACGTTCACCGGCATCAACGTTTTCTTTTCGGATCCGCCGCATAACCAGTGAAA
CAGCATTGCTGTCACTTGGTCGTGGCAGCCCGGACCGACGATGAAGCATGTTTAGCTGGCCCAAATGTTG
CTGGATAGTTTTTACTGCCAGACCGCGCGCCTGAAGATATAGAAGATAATCGCGAACATCTTCAGGTTCT
GCGGGAAACCATTTCCGGTTATTCAACTTGCACCATGCCGCCCACGACCGGCAAACGGACAGAAGCATTT
TCCAGGTATGCTCAGAAAACGCCTGGCGATCCCTGAACATGTCCATCAGGTTCTTGCGAACCTCATCACT
CGTTGCATCGACCGGTAACTTTTAGATTAACATTTGTTTAAATATGAAATTAGGCAATGTAACATACTGC
AGGCAAATTTTGGTGTACGGTAAGTAAATTGGACATAAGATTTAACAAAGCGACTATAAGTCAGAAAGTG
AGAATGAGATTGAAATAATTAATTCAACTTATTCAATTGATGATATGCCAGGATTCCTCTTCCTTTATCT
TCAATGTTTCGATTAACAGGTCCATTATCCGGTTTTTAGTTTCGCTGCACATTGCCGAATGACAATCGGA
TTCCTTTAAGCTATGCTTTTGCCCTGTTTTCTCTCCCCAGTAATCGTTGGGTGACTGAACCATCCAGTAG
CCGAGAGTTACGTTTTTCCTGATTTAATAAATATCCATATCTATTTGTCTCGTGGTGTTTTACAGCAACT
AACCGAAATTACTATTTTGCATCATCCAACCATAAAGAGACAACAATAATTCTAGAAAACATATAACAAG
TGTTTTTTTCTATTTACGTCTCATACGCAAAGTCCACTTTACCATGTTTTGGAAACTTGTACCCAACCAT
TCATTTTTCGATTTTGTAATGAGGCTCTTTTCTTCTAACAATCATTGAGGTCATTATCATGTGTCCTCAC
CTATTGTTTAAATTGAGGCTTGCGCTATTCCCAAAATTGTGGGTATTATTTTCATATATCAGTATCTGCA
ATTTCGGTTCAACTCCGGAAGCTCGGTACCCAACTGTGGGAATACTCAGGTATCGTAAGATGCAAGAGTT
CGAATCTCTTAGCAACCATTATTTTTTTTCTCTCAACATAACGAGAACACACAGGGGCGCTATCGCACAG
AATCAAATTCGATGACTGGAAATTTTTTGTTAATTTCAGAGGTCGCCTGACGCATATACCTTTTTCAACT
GAAAAATTGGGAGAAAAAGGAAAGGTGAGAGCGCCGGAACCGGCTTTTCATATAGAATAGAGAAGCGTTC
ATGACTAAATGCTTGCATCACAATACTTGAAGTTGACAATATTATTTAAGGACCTATTGTTTTTTCCAAT
AGGTGGTTAGCAATCGTCTTACTTTCTAACTTTTCTTACCTTTTACATTTCAGCAATATATATATATATA
TATATATATATTTCAAGGATATACCATTGTAATGTCTGCCCCTAAGAAGATCGTCGTTTTGCCAGGTGAC
CACGTTGGTCAAGAAATCACAGCCGAAGCCATTAAGGTTCTTAAAGCTATTTCTGATGTTCGTTCCAATG
TCAAGTTCGATTTCGAAAATCATTTAATTGGTGGTGCTGCTATCGATGCTACAGGTGTTCCACTTCCAGA
TGAGGCGCTGGAAGCCTCCAAGAAGGCTGATGCCGTTTTGTTAGGTGCTGTGGGTGGTCCTAAATGGGGT
ACCGGTAGTGTTAGACCTGAACAAGGTTTACTAAAAATCCGTAAAGAACTTCAATTGTACGCCAACTTAA
GACCATGTAACTTTGCATCCGACTCTCTTTTAGACTTATCTCCAATCAAGCCACAATTTGCTAAAGGTAC
TGACTTCGTTGTTGTTAGAGAATTAGTGGGAGGTATTTACTTTGGTAAGAGAAAGGAAGACGATGGTGAT
GGTGTCGCTTGGGATAGTGAACAATACACCGTTCCAGAAGTGCAAAGAATCACAAGAATGGCCGCTTTCA
TGGCCCTACAACATGAGCCACCATTGCCTATTTGGTCCTTGGATAAAGCTAATGTTTTGGCCTCTTCAAG
ATTATGGAGAAAAACTGTGGAGGAAACCATCAAGAACGAATTTCCTACATTGAAAGTTCAACATCAATTG
ATTGATTCTGCCGCCATGATCCTAGTTAAGAACCCAACCCACCTAAATGGTATTATAATCACCAGCAACA
TGTTTGGTGATATCATCTCCGATGAAGCCTCCGTTATCCCAGGCTCCTTGGGTTTGTTGCCATCTGCGTC
CTTGGCCTCTTTGCCAGACAAGAACACCGCATTTGGTTTGTACGAACCATGCCACGGTTCCGCTCCAGAT
TTGCCAAAGAATAAGGTCAACCCTATCGCCACTATCTTGTCTGCTGCAATGATGTTGAAATTGTCATTGA
ACTTGCCTGAAGAAGGTAAAGCCATTGAAGATGCAGTTAAAAAGGTTTTGGATGCAGGTATCAGAACTGG
TGATTTAGGTGGTTCCAACAGTACCACCGAAGTCGGTGATGCTGTCGCCGAAGAAGTTAAGAAAATCCTT
GCTTAAAAAGATTCTCTTTTTTTGTGATATTTGTACATAAACTTTATAAATGAAATTCATAATAGAAACG
ACACGAAATTACAAAATGGAATATGTTCATAGGGTAGACGAAACTATATACGCAATCTACATACATTTAT
CAAGAAGGAGAAAAAGGAGGATGTAAAGGAATACAGGTAAGCAAATTGATACTAATGGCTCAACGTGATA
AGGAAAAAGAATTGCACTTTAACATTAATATTGACAAGGAGGAGGGCATCACA
