>Addgene plasmid #49873 | pAW8ENdeI-cHAIAA7-spo5DSR | addgene partial sequence | sequence record 76797 | ColEterm 5'-agctgataccgctcgccgcagccgaacg-3'
AGCGGAAGAGCGCCCAATACGCAAACCGCCTCTCCCCGCGCGTTGGCCGATTCATTAATGCAGCTGGCAC
GACAGGTTTCCCGACTGGAAAGCGGGCAGTGAGCGCAACGCAATTAATGTGAGTTAGCTCACTCATTAGG
CACCCCAGGCTTTACACTTTATGCTTCCGGCTCGTATGTTGTGTGGAATTGTGAGCGGATAACAATTTCA
CACAGGAAACAGCTATGACCATGATTACGCCAAGCTTATAACTTCGTATAGCATACATTATACGAAGTTA
TTGCTAGCCGTTTTCTTCAATTACTAAATTAGAACTAATTCAATCATATGCTGGCATGCGGAGAGCTCGG
AGTCGACGAGACTAGTGGTTATCCTTATGATGTTCCTGATTATGCTTCTAGTACTGGTTCTACAGGATCA
ACCGGCTCCACGGGGTCGATGGGTAGATCTATGATGGGCAGTGTCGAGCTGAATCTGAGGGAGACTGAGC
TGTGTCTTGGTCTTCCCGGTGGAGATACAGTGGCTCCGGTAACCGGAAACAAGAGAGGGTTCTCAGAGAC
GGTTGATCTGAAGCTAAATCTGAATAATGAGCCTGCAAACAAGGAAGGATCTACGACTCATGACGTCGTG
ACTTTTGATTCCAAGGAGAAGAGTGCTTGTCCTAAAGATCCAGCCAAACCTCCGGCCAAGGCACAAGTTG
TGGGATGGCCACCGGTGAGATCATACCGGAAGAACGTGATGGTTTCCTGCCAAAAATCAAGCGGTGGCCC
GGAGGCGGCGGCGTTCGTGAAGGTATCAATGGACGGAGCACCGTACTTGAGGAAAATCGATTTGAGGATG
TATAAAAGCTACGATGAGCTTTCTAATGCTTTGTCCAACATGTTCAGCTCTTTTACCATGGGCAAAC
