>Addgene plasmid #49873 | pAW8ENdeI-cHAIAA7-spo5DSR | addgene partial sequence | sequence record 78066 | pUC-3 5'-GCCATTCGCCATTCAGGCTGCGCAACTGTT-3'
CGGTGCGGGCCTCTTCGCTATTACGCCAGCTGGCGAAAGGGGGATGTGCTGCAAGGCGATTAAGTTGGGT
AACGCCAGGGTTTTCCCAGTCACGACGTTGTAAAACGACGGCCAGTGAATTCATAACTTCGTATATAATA
CCATATACGAAGTTATCCCGGGGCTTTGTCTAACAGGTTTTATGTTGGTTTAAGTTTGAGTATGTGATAA
GTGTTTGAAAAGATTTCGATATTAGAGTTTGATGTTCAAGTAAATGCTGGAAAGATGTTTAAATTTAATT
AGCAGCAGAAGTAGCGGGATGGGCATGATATGGCGTAGTCCCGGGTCAAGCTCTGCTCTTGCACTTCTCC
ATCGCCCTCGGAGCGAGACCAATGGCATCCGATCCTTTCATGAGACGTAAACGCTTGCATGTATCGACGA
ACATTGGCCAAGGAACGTCGCCGACGAGCATCCAATCACCGTCTTTGTCTTCATAAGAGGGAACATAGTC
CCAGCTATTCACCAAATCCATCAATTTCCTCTCATTCATGAAGTCTATCATTCCTTCTTCTCCTCCATGT
TTGCCCATGGTAAAAGAGCTGAACATGTTGGACAAAGCATTAGAAAGCTCATCGTAGCTTTTATACATCC
TCAAATCGATTTTCCTCAAGTACGGTGCTCCGTCCATTGATACCTTCACGAACGCCGCCGCCTCCGGGCC
ACCGCTTGATTTTTGGCAGGAAACCATCACGTTCTTCCGGTATGATCTCACCGGTGGCCATCCCACAACT
TGTGCCTTGGCCGGAGGTTTGGCTGGATCTTTAGGACAAGCACTCTTCTCCTTGGAATCAAAAGTCACGA
CGTCATGAGTCGTAGATCCTTCCTTGTTTGCAGGCTCATTATTCAGATTTAGCTTCAGATCAACCGTCTC
TGAGAACCCTCTCTTGTTTC
